Addgene plasmid #228615: pM-mTagBFP2
Purpose: Mammalian expression of mTagBFP2 and extra insert, for MuSIC barcode construction
Depositing lab: Marc Birtwistle. Publication: Genetically Encoded Fluorescence Barcodes Allow for Single-Cell Analysis via Spectral Flow Cytometry. Lu X, Pritko DJ, Abravanel ME, Huggins JR, Ogunleye O, Biswas T, Ashy KC, Woods SK, Livingston MWT, Blenner MA, Birtwistle MR. ACS Synth Biol. 2025 May 16;14(5):1533-1548. doi: 10.1021/acssynbio.4c00807. Epub 2025 May 6. PubMed 40326708.
Backbone
  Vector backbone: pMulti
  Backbone manufacturer: Birtwistle lab
  Vector type: Mammalian Expression
Growth in bacteria
  Bacterial resistance: Chloramphenicol, 25 μg/mL
  Growth temperature: 37°C
  Growth strain: DH5alpha
  Copy number: High Copy
Gene/Insert
  Gene/Insert name: mTagBFP2
  Species: Synthetic
  Insert size (bp): 711
  Mutation: We introduced some silent mutations to avoid essential restriction enzyme sites.
  Promoter: CMV
  Cloning method: Golden Gate
Terms and licenses: Academic/Nonprofit Terms; Industry Terms: Not Available to Industry
Depositor comments: Please visit https://doi.org/10.1101/2024.10.23.619855 for bioRxiv preprint.
How to cite: pM-mTagBFP2 was a gift from Marc Birtwistle (Addgene plasmid # 228615 ; http://n2t.net/addgene:228615 ; RRID:Addgene_228615)
