[The description below was written by a language model from this plasmid's Addgene catalogue record and pLannotate feature annotations shown in this document.]
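Description:
pM-mTagBFP2 is a compact (about 3.8 kb) mammalian expression plasmid built on the pMulti backbone, one of a set of vectors used to assemble MuSIC barcodes, which are combinations of fluorescent proteins that give cells distinguishable spectral signatures in spectral flow cytometry. It replicates in E. coli at high copy from a ColE1/pUC-type origin. Selection is with chloramphenicol, through a cat gene driven by its native cat promoter; in the annotated sequence this gene spans the numbering origin of the circular map. An f1 phage origin is also present and could support single-stranded DNA production.

The payload is a 711 bp synthetic mTagBFP2 coding sequence, a monomeric, rapidly maturing blue fluorescent protein. It carries silent mutations that remove restriction sites needed for cloning, consistent with the Golden Gate assembly method listed. Expression is driven by the human CMV immediate-early enhancer and promoter and terminated by an SV40 polyadenylation signal. Between the promoter and mTagBFP2, the annotation detects a partial T2A sequence just upstream of the fluorescent protein. This fits the stated purpose of expressing mTagBFP2 together with an extra insert: a second coding sequence placed ahead of the 2A element would be translated from the same transcript, and ribosome skipping would release the two products as separate polypeptides. The record does not identify the extra insert or the exact cloning sites. A second SV40 poly(A) signal lies in reverse orientation next to the cat gene; its role is not stated.

The plasmid is typically used as a building block or single-colour component when constructing and characterising two-protein fluorescence barcodes in mammalian cells.
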