Features (pLannotate 1.2.2; 10 found; start..end, strand, type, name):
    416..537     -  polyA_signal   SV40 poly(A) signal: SV40 polyadenylation signal
    591..1179    +  rep_origin     ori: high-copy-number ColE1/pMB1/pBR322/pUC origin of replication
   1354..1657    +  enhancer       CMV enhancer: human cytomegalovirus immediate early enhancer
   1658..1861    +  promoter       CMV promoter: human cytomegalovirus (CMV) immediate early promoter
   1954..2006    +  CDS            T2A (fragment): 2A peptide from Thosea asigna virus capsid protein Eukaryotic ribosomes fail to insert a peptide bond between the Gly and Pro residues, yielding separate polypeptides.
   2023..2733    +  CDS            mTagBFP2: mTagBFP2 is a basic (constitutively fluorescent) blue fluorescent protein published in 2011, derived from Entacmaea quadricolor. It is reported to be a very rapidly-maturing monomer with very low acid sensitivity.
   2771..2892    +  polyA_signal   SV40 poly(A) signal: SV40 polyadenylation signal
   2926..3354    -  rep_origin     f1 ori (sequence partly withheld): f1 bacteriophage origin of replication; arrow indicates direction of (+) strand synthesis
   3380..3482    +  promoter       cat promoter: promoter of the E. coli cat gene encoding chloramphenicol acetyltransferase
   3483..372     +  CDS            cat (across the origin): CAT_ECOLX - Experimental evidence at protein level: Swiss-Prot protein existence level 1. This enzyme is an effector of chloramphenicol resistance in bacteria. From Escherichia coli. This protein is used as a marker in many commonly used cloning vectors, such as pACYC184.
>Addgene plasmid #228615 | pM-mTagBFP2 | addgene full sequence | sequence record 457660 | Addgene NGS Result
CATGAGCAAACTGAAACGTTTTCATCGCTCTGGAGTGAATACCACGACGATTTCCGGCAGTTTCTACACA
TATATTCGCAAGATGTGGCGTGTTACGGTGAAAACCTGGCCTATTTCCCTAAAGGGTTTATTGAGAATAT
GTTTTTCGTATCAGCCAATCCCTGGGTGAGTTTCACCAGTTTTGATTTAAACGTGGCCAATATGGACAAC
TTCTTCGCCCCCGTTTTCACCATGGGCAAATATTATACGCAAGGCGACAAGGTGCTGATGCCGCTGGCGA
TTCAGGTTCATCATGCCGTTTGTGATGGCTTCCATGTCGGCAGAATGCTTAATGAATTACAACAGTACTG
CGATGAGTGGCAGGGCGGGGCGTAATCAAACATGAGAATTGGTCGCGCGAGCAATTCAGACATGATAAGA
TACATTGATGAGTTTGGACAAACCACAACTAGAATGCAGTGAAAAAAATGCTTTATTTGTGAAATTTGTG
ATGCTATTGCTTTATTTGTAACCATTATAAGCTGCAATAAACAAGTTGGCATTTCGTTCCACTGAGCGTC
AGACCCCGTAGAAAAGATCAAAGGATCTTCTTGAGATCCTTTTTTTCTGCGCGTAATCTGCTGCTTGCAA
ACAAAAAAACCACCGCTACCAGCGGTGGTTTGTTTGCCGGATCAAGAGCTACCAACTCTTTTTCCGAAGG
TAACTGGCTTCAGCAGAGCGCAGATACCAAATACTGTTCTTCTAGTGTAGCCGTAGTTAGGCCACCACTT
CAAGAACTCTGTAGCACCGCCTACATACCTCGCTCTGCTAATCCTGTTACCAGTGGCTGCTGCCAGTGGC
GATAAGTCGTGTCTTACCGGGTTGGACTCAAGACGATAGTTACCGGATAAGGCGCAGCGGTCGGGCTGAA
CGGGGGGTTCGTGCACACAGCCCAGCTTGGAGCGAACGACCTACACCGAACTGAGATACCTACAGCGTGA
GCTATGAGAAAGCGCCACGCTTCCCGAAGGGAGAAAGGCGGACAGGTATCCGGTAAGCGGCAGGGTCGGA
ACAGGAGAGCGCACGAGGGAGCTTCCAGGGGGAAACGCCTGGTATCTTTATAGTCCTGTCGGGTTTCGCC
ACCTCTGACTTGAGCGTCGATTTTTGTGATGCTCGTCAGGGGGGCGGAGCCTATGGAAAAACGCCAGCAA
CGCGGCCTTTTTACGGTTCCTGGCCTTTTGCTGGCCTTTTGCTCACATGTTCTTTCCTGCGTTATCCCCT
GATTCTGTGGATAACCGTATTACCGCCATGCATTAGTTATTAATAGTAATCAATTACGGGGTCATTAGTT
CATAGCCCATATATGGAGTTCCGCGTTACATAACTTACGGTAAATGGCCCGCCTGGCTGACCGCCCAACG
ACCCCCGCCCATTGACGTCAATAATGACGTATGTTCCCATAGTAACGCCAATAGGGACTTTCCATTGACG
TCAATGGGTGGAGTATTTACGGTAAACTGCCCACTTGGCAGTACATCAAGTGTATCATATGCCAAGTACG
CCCCCTATTGACGTCAATGACGGTAAATGGCCCGCCTGGCATTATGCCCAGTACATGACCTTATGGGACT
TTCCTACTTGGCAGTACATCTACGTATTAGTCATCGCTATTACCATGGTGATGCGGTTTTGGCAGTACAT
CAATGGGCGTGGATAGCGGTTTGACTCACGGGGATTTCCAAGTCTCCACCCCATTGACGTCAATGGGAGT
TTGTTTTGGCACCAAAATCAACGGGACTTTCCAAAATGTCGTAACAACTCCGCCCCATTGACGCAAATGG
GCGGTAGGCGTGTACGGTGGGAGGTCTATATAAGCAGAGCTGGTTTAGTGAAGAAGACGGCTCCGGCGCC
ACAAACTTCTCTCTGCTAAAGCAAGCAGGTGATGTTGAAGAAAACCCCGGGCCTGGCAGCGGCGAGGGCA
GGGGAAGTCTACTTACATGCGGGGACGTGGAGGAAAATCCCGGCCCAGGATCCGCCGCCACCATGGTGTC
TAAGGGCGAAGAGCTGATTAAGGAGAACATGCACATGAAGCTGTACATGGAGGGCACCGTGGACAACCAT
CACTTCAAGTGCACATCCGAGGGCGAAGGCAAGCCCTACGAGGGCACCCAGACCATGAGAATCAAGGTGG
TCGAGGGCGGCCCTCTCCCCTTCGCCTTCGACATCCTGGCTACTAGCTTCCTCTACGGCAGCAAGACCTT
CATCAACCACACCCAGGGCATCCCCGACTTCTTCAAGCAGTCCTTCCCTGAGGGCTTCACATGGGAGAGA
GTCACCACATACGAAGATGGGGGCGTGCTGACCGCTACCCAGGACACCAGCCTCCAGGACGGCTGCCTCA
TCTACAACGTCAAGATCAGAGGGGTGAACTTCACATCCAACGGCCCTGTGATGCAGAAGAAAACACTCGG
CTGGGAGGCCTTCACCGAGACACTGTACCCCGCTGACGGCGGCCTGGAAGGCAGAAACGACATGGCCCTG
AAGCTCGTGGGCGGGAGCCATCTGATCGCAAACGCCAAGACCACATATAGATCCAAGAAACCCGCTAAGA
ACCTCAAGATGCCTGGCGTCTACTATGTGGACTACAGACTGGAAAGAATCAAGGAGGCCAACAACGAGAC
ATACGTCGAGCAGCACGAGGTGGCAGTGGCCAGATACTGCGACCTCCCTAGCAAACTGGGGCACAAGCTT
AATTAAGAGTTGCCATTCATGTCTTCTGAAACATAAAATGAACTTGTTTATTGCAGCTTATAATGGTTAC
AAATAAAGCAATAGCATCACAAATTTCACAAATAAAGCATTTTTTTCACTGCATTCTAGTTGTGGTTTGT
CCAAACTCATCAATGTATCTTAAGGCGTAAATTGTAAGCGTTAATATTTTGTTAAAATTCGCGTTAAATT
TTTGTTAAATCAGCTCATTTTTTAACCAATAGGCCGAAATCGGCAAAATCCCTTATAAATCAAAAGAATA
GACCGAGATAGGGT
[37 nt withheld, positions 3025-3061]
AAAGAACGTGGACTCCAACGTCAAAGG
[49 nt withheld, positions 3089-3137]
T
[91 nt withheld, positions 3139-3229]
G
[124 nt withheld, positions 3231-3354]
CAGTACTTAACGGAAGATCACTTCGTGATCGGCACGTAAGAGGTTCCAACTTTCACCATAATGAAATAAG
ATCACTACCGGGCGTATTTTTTGAGTTATCGAGATTTTCAGGAGCTAAGGAAGCTAAAATGGAGAAAAAA
ATCACTGGATATACCACCGTTGATATATCCCAATGGCATCGTAAAGAACATTTTGAGGCATTTCAGTCAG
TTGCTCAATGTACCTATAACCAGACCGTTCAGCTGGATATTACGGCCTTTTTAAAGACCGTAAAGAAAAA
TAAGCACAAGTTTTATCCGGCCTTTATTCACATTCTTGCCCGCCTGATGAATGCTCATCCGGAATTCCGT
ATGGCAATGAAAGACGGTGAGCTGGTGATATGGGATAGTGTTCACCCTTGTTACACCGTTTTC
